Addgene plasmid #190190: pWPT-/mEGFP-1T-IRES-mCherry
Purpose: Lentiviral expression vector with altered Kozak sequence to direct EGFP expression. mCherry expression is regulated by an IRES.
Depositing lab: Alessandro Quattrone. Depositing organization: Universita degli Studi di Trento. Publication: Translational enhancement by base editing of the Kozak sequence rescues haploinsufficiency. Ambrosini C, Destefanis E, Kheir E, Broso F, Alessandrini F, Longhi S, Battisti N, Pesce I, Dassi E, Petris G, Cereseto A, Quattrone A. Nucleic Acids Res. 2022 Oct 14;50(18):10756-10771. doi: 10.1093/nar/gkac799. PubMed 36165847.
Backbone
  Vector backbone: Plasmid 49235: pWPT-/GCCACC-mEGFP-IRES-mCherry
  Backbone size w/o insert (bp): 10727
  Total vector size (bp): 10729
  Vector type: Lentiviral
Growth in bacteria
  Bacterial resistance: Ampicillin, 100 μg/mL
  Growth temperature: 30°C
  Growth strain: NEB Stable
  Copy number: High Copy
Gene/Insert 1
  Gene/Insert name: mEGFP
  Species: Synthetic
  Insert size (bp): 738
  Mutation: changed EGFP Kozak sequence inserting a C>T modification in position -1 with respect to A of ATG; a CCC Cas9 PAM has been added for base editing of the Kozak sequence.
  Promoter: EIF1-short
  Cloning method: Restriction Enzyme; 5′ cloning site XhoI (not destroyed); 3′ cloning site EcoRI (not destroyed)
  Sequencing primers: 5′ ATAAGTGCAGTAGTCGCCGT
Gene/Insert 2
  Gene/Insert name: mCherry
  Species: Synthetic
  Insert size (bp): 711
  Promoter: EIF1-short
  Cloning method: Restriction Enzyme; 5′ cloning site BamHI (not destroyed); 3′ cloning site NotI (not destroyed)
  Sequencing primers: 5′ GTCACCTTCAGCTTGGCGG
Terms and licenses: Academic/Nonprofit Terms; Industry Terms: Not Available to Industry
How to cite: pWPT-/mEGFP-1T-IRES-mCherry was a gift from Alessandro Quattrone (Addgene plasmid # 190190 ; http://n2t.net/addgene:190190 ; RRID:Addgene_190190)
