[The description below was written by a language model from this plasmid's Addgene catalogue record and pLannotate feature annotations shown in this document.]
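Description:
pWPT-/mEGFP-1T-IRES-mCherry is an HIV-1-based lentiviral transfer vector of about 10.7 kb, derived from a parental pWPT bicistronic reporter that carries a consensus GCCACC Kozak sequence ahead of mEGFP. It is maintained in E. coli through a high-copy ColE1/pUC-type origin and selected with ampicillin via the bla gene. The backbone also contains remnants of older vector lineages, including an SV40 promoter followed by gpt fragments, SV40 small t intron and poly(A) sequences, and pBR322-derived fragments. The lentiviral portion comprises an upstream LTR, the Ψ packaging signal with a gag fragment, the RRE for Rev-dependent export, and cPPT/CTS. Downstream of the cassette sit a WPRE and a truncated 3′ LTR region with an embedded loxP site. The annotation labels both LTRs as truncated 5′ LTRs.

The payload is a single bicistronic transcript. The catalogue names its promoter EIF1-short, while the feature table annotates an EF-1α core promoter immediately upstream of the cassette, presumably the same short EF-1α element. mEGFP is translated by cap-dependent scanning, whereas mCherry is translated independently from an EMCV IRES. The defining change is in the mEGFP translation initiation context: a C-to-T substitution at position −1 relative to the A of the ATG, plus an added CCC Cas9 PAM that makes the Kozak sequence targetable by base editors. Because mCherry output does not depend on the mEGFP Kozak context, it can serve as an internal normaliser, so the green-to-red ratio reports how the altered or edited Kozak sequence affects initiation efficiency. This fits the associated work on enhancing translation by Kozak base editing.
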