Features (pLannotate 1.2.2; 32 found; start..end, strand, type, name):
     50..760     +  CDS            mEGFP: mEGFP is a basic (constitutively fluorescent) green fluorescent protein published in 2002, derived from Aequorea victoria. It has moderate acid sensitivity.
    922..1384    +  misc_feature   IRES: internal ribosome entry site (IRES) of the encephalomyocarditis virus (EMCV)
   1412..2119    +  CDS            mCherry: mCherry is a basic (constitutively fluorescent) red fluorescent protein published in 2004, derived from Discosoma sp.. It is reported to be a very rapidly-maturing monomer with low acid sensitivity.
   2135..2723    +  misc_feature   WPRE: woodchuck hepatitis virus posttranscriptional regulatory element
   2743..2847    +  CDS            nef (fragment): NEF_HV1LA - Experimental evidence at protein level: Swiss-Prot protein existence level 1. Extracellular Nef protein targets CD4(+) T-lymphocytes for apoptosis by interacting with CXCR4 surface receptors. From Human immunodeficiency virus type 1 group M subtype B (isolate Lai) (HIV-1).
   2868..2901    +  protein_bind   loxP: Cre-mediated recombination occurs in the 8-bp core sequence (GCATACAT). Cre recombinase
   2921..3101    +  LTR            5' LTR (truncated): truncated 5' long terminal repeat (LTR) from HIV-1
   3126..3144    -  promoter       SP6 promoter: promoter for bacteriophage SP6 RNA polymerase
   3372..3651    +  CDS            TcR (fragment): tetracycline efflux protein; tet; confers resistance to tetracycline
   3652..3700    -  misc_feature   bom (fragment): basis of mobility region from pBR322
   3802..3837    -  CDS            rop (fragment): Rop protein, which maintains plasmids at low copy number; rop
   3932..4036    +  promoter       AmpR promoter: bla
   4037..4897    +  CDS            AmpR: β-lactamase; bla; confers resistance to ampicillin, carbenicillin, and related antibiotics
   5068..5656    +  rep_origin     ori: high-copy-number ColE1/pMB1/pBR322/pUC origin of replication
   5839..5895    +  CDS            lacI (fragment): lac repressor; lacI; The lac repressor binds to the lac operator to inhibit transcription in E. coli. This inhibition can be relieved by adding lactose or isopropyl-β-D-thiogalactopyranoside (IPTG).
   5902..6231    +  promoter       SV40 promoter: SV40 enhancer and early promoter
   6431..6550    +  CDS            gpt (fragment): XGPT_ECOLI - Also known as gpp, gxu. Experimental evidence at protein level: Swiss-Prot protein existence level 1. Purine salvage pathway enzyme that catalyzes the transfer of the ribosyl-5-phosphate group from 5-phospho-alpha-D-ribose 1- diphosphate (PRPP) to the N9 position of the 6-oxopurines guanine and xanthine to form the corresponding ribonucleotides GMP (guanosine 5'- monophosphate) and XMP (xanthosine 5'-monophosphate), with the release of PPi. To a lesser extent, also acts on hypoxanthine (PubMed:9100006, PubMed:3886014). Does not ribophosphorylate adenine (PubMed:3886014). From Esch
   6550..6885    +  CDS            gpt (fragment): XGPT_ECOLI - Also known as gpp, gxu. Experimental evidence at protein level: Swiss-Prot protein existence level 1. Purine salvage pathway enzyme that catalyzes the transfer of the ribosyl-5-phosphate group from 5-phospho-alpha-D-ribose 1- diphosphate (PRPP) to the N9 position of the 6-oxopurines guanine and xanthine to form the corresponding ribonucleotides GMP (guanosine 5'- monophosphate) and XMP (xanthosine 5'-monophosphate), with the release of PPi. To a lesser extent, also acts on hypoxanthine (PubMed:9100006, PubMed:3886014). Does not ribophosphorylate adenine (PubMed:3886014). From Esch
   6980..7285    +  CDS            frsA (fragment): FRSA_ECOLI - Also known as yafA. Experimental evidence at protein level: Swiss-Prot protein existence level 1. Catalyzes the hydrolysis of esters (PubMed:15808744). Displays esterase activity toward pNP-butyrate (PubMed:15808744). May stimulate mixed-acid fermentation by acting as a fermentation/respiration switch that down-regulates respiration and up- regulates fermentation rates (PubMed:15169777). From Escherichia coli (strain K12).
   7289..7363    +  CDS            small t antigen (fragment): SV40 (simian virus 40) small t antigen
   7365..7430    +  intron         small t intron: SV40 (simian virus 40) small t antigen intron
   7560..7580    +  CDS            SV40 NLS: nuclear localization signal of SV40 (simian virus 40) large T antigen
   7899..7982    +  CDS            large T antigen (fragment): large T antigen from SV40 (simian virus 40)
   8005..8139    +  polyA_signal   SV40 poly(A) signal: SV40 polyadenylation signal
   8306..8635    +  CDS            nef (fragment): NEF_HV1BR - Experimental evidence at protein level: Swiss-Prot protein existence level 1. Extracellular Nef protein targets CD4(+) T-lymphocytes for apoptosis by interacting with CXCR4 surface receptors (PubMed:14990729). From Human immunodeficiency virus type 1 group M subtype B (isolate BRU/LAI) (HIV-1).
   8683..8940    +  LTR            5' LTR (truncated): truncated 5' long terminal repeat (LTR) from HIV-1
   8987..9112    +  misc_feature   HIV-1 Ψ: packaging signal of human immunodeficiency virus type 1
   9096..9434    +  CDS            HIV-1 gag (fragment): gag protein from human immunodeficiency virus 1; gag
   9609..9842    +  misc_feature   RRE: The Rev response element (RRE) of HIV-1 allows for Rev-dependent mRNA export from the nucleus to the cytoplasm.
  10219..10319   +  CDS            Rev (fragment): human immunodeficiency virus 1 (HIV-1) Rev protein; rev; enhances nuclear export of unspliced and incompletely spliced viral mRNAs
  10338..10455   +  misc_feature   cPPT/CTS: central polypurine tract and central termination sequence of HIV-1
  10512..10723   +  promoter       EF-1α core promoter: core promoter for human elongation factor EF-1α
>Addgene plasmid #190190 | pWPT-/mEGFP-1T-IRES-mCherry | addgene full sequence | sequence record 375199 | Addgene NGS Result
CTAAGCTTACGCTCGAGTCCCATCTAACTAAGCCACTATGGGCGAATTCAGCAAGGGCGAGGAGCTGTTC
ACCGGGGTGGTGCCCATCCTGGTCGAGCTGGACGGCGACGTAAACGGCCACAAGTTCAGCGTGTCCGGCG
AGGGCGAGGGCGATGCCACCTACGGCAAGCTGACCCTGAAGTTCATCTGCACCACCGGCAAGCTGCCCGT
GCCCTGGCCCACCCTCGTGACCACCCTGACCTACGGCGTGCAGTGCTTCAGCCGCTACCCCGACCACATG
AAGCAGCACGACTTCTTCAAGTCCGCCATGCCCGAAGGCTACGTCCAGGAGCGCACCATCTTCTTCAAGG
ACGACGGCAACTACAAGACCCGCGCCGAGGTGAAGTTCGAGGGCGACACCCTGGTGAACCGCATCGAGCT
GAAGGGCATCGACTTCAAGGAGGACGGCAACATCCTGGGGCACAAGCTGGAGTACAACTACAACAGCCAC
AACGTCTATATCATGGCCGACAAGCAGAAGAACGGCATCAAGGTGAACTTCAAGATCCGCCACAACATCG
AGGACGGCAGCGTGCAGCTCGCCGACCACTACCAGCAGAACACCCCCATCGGCGACGGCCCCGTGCTGCT
GCCCGACAACCACTACCTGAGCACCCAGTCCAAGCTGAGCAAAGACCCCAACGAGAAGCGCGATCACATG
GTCCTGCTGGAGTTCGTGACCGCCGCCGGGATCACTCTCGGCATGGACGAGCTGTACAAGTTCGAATAAG
CATGCATCTAGGGCGGCCAATTCCGCCCCTCTCCCCCCCCCCCCTCTCCCTCCCCCCCCCCTAACGTTAC
TGGCCGAAGCCGCTTGGAATAAGGCCGGTGTGCGTTTGTCTATATGTTATTTTCCACCATATTGCCGTCT
TTTGGCAATGTGAGGGCCCGGAAACCTGGCCCTGTCTTCTTGACGAGCATTCCTAGGGGTCTTTCCCCTC
TCGCCAAAGGAATGCAAGGTCTGTTGAATGTCGTGAAGGAAGCAGTTCCTCTGGAAGCTTCTTGAAGACA
AACAACGTCTGTAGCGACCCTTTGCAGGCAGCGGAACCCCCCACCTGGCGACAGGTGCCTCTGCGGCCAA
AAGCCACGTGTATAAGATACACCTGCAAAGGCGGCACAACCCCAGTGCCACGTTGTGAGTTGGATAGTTG
TGGAAAGAGTCAAATGGCTCTCCTCAAGCGTATTCAACAAGGGGCTGAAGGATGCCCAGAAGGTACCCCA
TTGTATGGGATCTGATCTGGGGCCTCGGTGCACATGCTTTACATGTGTTTAGTCGAGGTTAAAAAAACGT
CTAGGCCCCCCGAACCACGGGGACGTGGTTTTCCTTTGAAAAACACGATGATAAGCTTGCCACAACCCGG
GATCCGCCACCATGGTGAGCAAGGGCGAGGAGGATAACATGGCCATCATCAAGGAGTTCATGCGCTTCAA
GGTGCACATGGAGGGCTCCGTGAACGGCCACGAGTTCGAGATCGAGGGCGAGGGCGAGGGCCGCCCCTAC
GAGGGCACCCAGACCGCCAAGCTGAAGGTGACCAAGGGTGGCCCCCTGCCCTTCGCCTGGGACATCCTGT
CCCCTCAGTTCATGTACGGCTCCAAGGCCTACGTGAAGCACCCCGCCGACATCCCCGACTACTTGAAGCT
GTCCTTCCCCGAGGGCTTCAAGTGGGAGCGCGTGATGAACTTCGAGGACGGCGGCGTGGTGACCGTGACC
CAGGACTCCTCCCTGCAGGACGGCGAGTTCATCTACAAGGTGAAGCTGCGCGGCACCAACTTCCCCTCCG
ACGGCCCCGTAATGCAGAAGAAGACCATGGGCTGGGAGGCCTCCTCCGAGCGGATGTACCCCGAGGACGG
CGCCCTGAAGGGCGAGATCAAGCAGAGGCTGAAGCTGAAGGACGGCGGCCACTACGACGCTGAGGTCAAG
ACCACCTACAAGGCCAAGAAGCCCGTGCAGCTGCCCGGCGCCTACAACGTCAACATCAAGTTGGACATCA
CCTCCCACAACGAGGACTACACCATCGTGGAACAGTACGAACGCGCCGAGGGCCGCCACTCCACCGGCGG
CATGGACGAGCTGTACAAGTAAGCGGCCGCCGATAATCAACCTCTGGATTACAAAATTTGTGAAAGATTG
ACTGGTATTCTTAACTATGTTGCTCCTTTTACGCTATGTGGATACGCTGCTTTAATGCCTTTGTATCATG
CTATTGCTTCCCGTATGGCTTTCATTTTCTCCTCCTTGTATAAATCCTGGTTGCTGTCTCTTTATGAGGA
GTTGTGGCCCGTTGTCAGGCAACGTGGCGTGGTGTGCACTGTGTTTGCTGACGCAACCCCCACTGGTTGG
GGCATTGCCACCACCTGTCAGCTCCTTTCCGGGACTTTCGCTTTCCCCCTCCCTATTGCCACGGCGGAAC
TCATCGCCGCCTGCCTTGCCCGCTGCTGGACAGGGGCTCGGCTGTTGGGCACTGACAATTCCGTGGTGTT
GTCGGGGAAGCTGACGTCCTTTCCATGGCTGCTCGCCTGTGTTGCCACCTGGATTCTGCGCGGGACGTCC
TTCTGCTACGTCCCTTCGGCCCTCAATCCAGCGGACCTTCCTTCCCGCGGCCTGCTGCCGGCTCTGCGGC
CTCTTCCGCGTCTTCGCCTTCGCCCTCAGACGAGTCGGATCTCCCTTTGGGCCGCCTCCCCGCATCGGGC
AATTCGAGCTCGGTACCTTTAAGACCAATGACTTACAAGGCAGCTGTAGATCTTAGCCACTTTTTAAAAG
AAAAGGGGGGACTGGAAGGGCTAATTCACTCCCAACGAAGACAAGATGGGATCAATTCACCATGGGAATA
ACTTCGTATAGCATACATTATACGAAGTTATGCTGCTTTTTGCTTGTACTGGGTCTCTCTGGTTAGACCA
GATCTGAGCCTGGGAGCTCTCTGGCTAACTAGGGAACCCACTGCTTAAGCCTCAATAAAGCTTGCCTTGA
GTGCTTCAAGTAGTGTGTGCCCGTCTGTTGTGTGACTCTGGTAACTAGAGATCCCTCAGACCCTTTTAGT
CAGTGTGGAAAATCTCTAGCAGCATCTAGAATTAATTCCGTGTATTCTATAGTGTCACCTAAATCGTATG
TGTATGATACATAAGGTTATGTATTAATTGTAGCCGCGTTCTAACGACAATATGTACAAGCCTAATTGTG
TAGCATCTGGCTTACTGAAGCAGACCCTATCATCTCTCTCGTAAACTGCCGTCAGAGTCGGTTTGGTTGG
ACGAACCTTCTGAGTTTCTGGTAACGCCGTCCCGCACCCGGAAATGGTCAGCGAACCAATCAGCAGGGTC
ATCGCTAGCCAGATCCTCTACGCCGGACGCATCGTGGCCGGCATCACCGGCGCCACAGGTGCGGTTGCTG
GCGCCTATATCGCCGACATCACCGATGGGGAAGATCGGGCTCGCCACTTCGGGCTCATGAGCGCTTGTTT
CGGCGTGGGTATGGTGGCAGGCCCCGTGGCCGGGGGACTGTTGGGCGCCATCTCCTTGCATGCACCATTC
CTTGCGGCGGCGGTGCTCAACGGCCTCAACCTACTACTGGGCTGCTTCCTAATGCAGGAGTCGCATAAGG
GAGAGCGTCGAATGGTGCACTCTCAGTACAATCTGCTCTGATGCCGCATAGTTAAGCCAGCCCCGACACC
CGCCAACACCCGCTGACGCGCCCTGACGGGCTTGTCTGCTCCCGGCATCCGCTTACAGACAAGCTGTGAC
CGTCTCCGGGAGCTGCATGTGTCAGAGGTTTTCACCGTCATCACCGAAACGCGCGAGACGAAAGGGCCTC
GTGATACGCCTATTTTTATAGGTTAATGTCATGATAATAATGGTTTCTTAGACGTCAGGTGGCACTTTTC
GGGGAAATGTGCGCGGAACCCCTATTTGTTTATTTTTCTAAATACATTCAAATATGTATCCGCTCATGAG
ACAATAACCCTGATAAATGCTTCAATAATATTGAAAAAGGAAGAGTATGAGTATTCAACATTTCCGTGTC
GCCCTTATTCCCTTTTTTGCGGCATTTTGCCTTCCTGTTTTTGCTCACCCAGAAACGCTGGTGAAAGTAA
AAGATGCTGAAGATCAGTTGGGTGCACGAGTGGGTTACATCGAACTGGATCTCAACAGCGGTAAGATCCT
TGAGAGTTTTCGCCCCGAAGAACGTTTTCCAATGATGAGCACTTTTAAAGTTCTGCTATGTGGCGCGGTA
TTATCCCGTATTGACGCCGGGCAAGAGCAACTCGGTCGCCGCATACACTATTCTCAGAATGACTTGGTTG
AGTACTCACCAGTCACAGAAAAGCATCTTACGGATGGCATGACAGTAAGAGAATTATGCAGTGCTGCCAT
AACCATGAGTGATAACACTGCGGCCAACTTACTTCTGACAACGATCGGAGGACCGAAGGAGCTAACCGCT
TTTTTGCACAACATGGGGGATCATGTAACTCGCCTTGATCGTTGGGAACCGGAGCTGAATGAAGCCATAC
CAAACGACGAGCGTGACACCACGATGCCTGTAGCAATGGCAACAACGTTGCGCAAACTATTAACTGGCGA
ACTACTTACTCTAGCTTCCCGGCAACAATTAATAGACTGGATGGAGGCGGATAAAGTTGCAGGACCACTT
CTGCGCTCGGCCCTTCCGGCTGGCTGGTTTATTGCTGATAAATCTGGAGCCGGTGAGCGTGGGTCTCGCG
GTATCATTGCAGCACTGGGGCCAGATGGTAAGCCCTCCCGTATCGTAGTTATCTACACGACGGGGAGTCA
GGCAACTATGGATGAACGAAATAGACAGATCGCTGAGATAGGTGCCTCACTGATTAAGCATTGGTAACTG
TCAGACCAAGTTTACTCATATATACTTTAGATTGATTTAAAACTTCATTTTTAATTTAAAAGGATCTAGG
TGAAGATCCTTTTTGATAATCTCATGACCAAAATCCCTTAACGTGAGTTTTCGTTCCACTGAGCGTCAGA
CCCCGTAGAAAAGATCAAAGGATCTTCTTGAGATCCTTTTTTTCTGCGCGTAATCTGCTGCTTGCAAACA
AAAAAACCACCGCTACCAGCGGTGGTTTGTTTGCCGGATCAAGAGCTACCAACTCTTTTTCCGAAGGTAA
CTGGCTTCAGCAGAGCGCAGATACCAAATACTGTTCTTCTAGTGTAGCCGTAGTTAGGCCACCACTTCAA
GAACTCTGTAGCACCGCCTACATACCTCGCTCTGCTAATCCTGTTACCAGTGGCTGCTGCCAGTGGCGAT
AAGTCGTGTCTTACCGGGTTGGACTCAAGACGATAGTTACCGGATAAGGCGCAGCGGTCGGGCTGAACGG
GGGGTTCGTGCACACAGCCCAGCTTGGAGCGAACGACCTACACCGAACTGAGATACCTACAGCGTGAGCT
ATGAGAAAGCGCCACGCTTCCCGAAGGGAGAAAGGCGGACAGGTATCCGGTAAGCGGCAGGGTCGGAACA
GGAGAGCGCACGAGGGAGCTTCCAGGGGGAAACGCCTGGTATCTTTATAGTCCTGTCGGGTTTCGCCACC
TCTGACTTGAGCGTCGATTTTTGTGATGCTCGTCAGGGGGGCGGAGCCTATGGAAAAACGCCAGCAACGC
GGCCTTTTTACGGTTCCTGGCCTTTTGCTGGCCTTTTGCTCACATGTTCTTTCCTGCGTTATCCCCTGAT
TCTGTGGATAACCGTATTACCGCCTTTGAGTGAGCTGATACCGCTCGCCGCAGCCGAACGACCGAGCGCA
GCGAGTCAGTGAGCGAGGAAGCGGAAGAGCGCCCAATACGCAAACCGCCTCTCCCCGCGCGTTGGCCGAT
TCATTAATGCAGCTGTGGAATGTGTGTCAGTTAGGGTGTGGAAAGTCCCCAGGCTCCCCAGCAGGCAGAA
GTATGCAAAGCATGCATCTCAATTAGTCAGCAACCAGGTGTGGAAAGTCCCCAGGCTCCCCAGCAGGCAG
AAGTATGCAAAGCATGCATCTCAATTAGTCAGCAACCATAGTCCCGCCCCTAACTCCGCCCATCCCGCCC
CTAACTCCGCCCAGTTCCGCCCATTCTCCGCCCCATGGCTGACTAATTTTTTTTATTTATGCAGAGGCCG
AGGCCGCCTCGGCCTCTGAGCTATTCCAGAAGTAGTGAGGAGGCTTTTTTGGAGGCCTAGGCTTTTGCAA
AAAGCTTGGACACAAGACAGGCTTGCGAGATATGTTTGAGAATACCACTTTATCCCGCGTCAGGGAGAGG
CAGTGCGTAAAAAGACGCGGACTCATGTGAAATACTGGTTTTTAGTGCGCCAGATCTCTATAATCTCGCG
CAACCTATTTTCCCCTCGAACACTTTTTAAGCCGTAGATAAACAGGCTGGGACACTTCACATGAGCGAAA
AATACATCGTCACCTGGGACATGTTGCAGATCCATGCACGTAAACTCGCAAGCCGACTGATGCCTTCTGA
ACAATGGAAAGGCATTATTGCCGTAAGCCGTGGCGGTCTGTACCGGGTGCGTTACTGGCGCGTGAACTGG
GTATTCGTCATGTCGATACCGTTTGTATTTCCAGCTACGATCACGACAACCAGCGCGAGCTTAAAGTGCT
GAAACGCGCAGAAGGCGATGGCGAAGGCTTCATCGTTATTGATGACCTGGTGGATACCGGTGGTACTGCG
GTTGCGATTCGTGAAATGTATCCAAAAGCGCACTTTGTCACCATCTTCGCAAAACCGGCTGGTCGTCCGC
TGGTTGATGACTATGTTGTTGATATCCCGCAAGATACCTGGATTGAACAGCCGTGGGATATGGGCGTCGT
ATTCGTCCCGCCAATCTCCGGTCGCTAATCTTTTCAACGCCTGGCACTGCCGGGCGTTGTTCTTTTTAAC
TTCAGGCGGGTTACAATAGTTTCCAGTAAGTATTCTGGAGGCTGCATCCATGACACAGGCAAACCTGAGC
GAAACCCTGTTCAAACCCCGCTTTAAACATCCTGAAACCTCGACGCTAGTCCGCCGCTTTAATCACGGCG
CACAACCGCCTGTGCAGTCGGCCCTTGATGGTAAAACCATCCCTCACTGGTATCGCATGATTAACCGTCT
GATGTGGATCTGGCGCGGCATTGACCCACGCGAAATCCTCGACGTCCAGGCACGTATTGTGATGAGCGAT
GCCGAACGTACCGACGATGATTTATACGATACGGTGATTGGCTACCGTGGCGGCAACTGGATTTATGAGT
GGGCCCCGGATCTTTGTGAAGGAACCTTACTTCTGTGGTGTGACATAATTGGACAAACTACCTACAGAGA
TTTAAAGCTCTAAGGTAAATATAAAATTTTTAAGTGTATAATGTGTTAAACTACTGATTCTAATTGTTTG
TGTATTTTAGATTCCAACCTATGGAACTGATGAATGGGAGCAGTGGTGGAATGCCTTTAATGAGGAAAAC
CTGTTTTGCTCAGAAGAAATGCCATCTAGTGATGATGAGGCTACTGCTGACTCTCAACATTCTACTCCTC
CAAAAAAGAAGAGAAAGGTAGAAGACCCCAAGGACTTTCCTTCAGAATTGCTAAGTTTTTTGAGTCATGC
TGTGTTTAGTAATAGAACTCTTGCTTGCTTTGCTATTTACACCACAAAGGAAAAAGCTGCACTGCTATAC
AAGAAAATTATGGAAAAATATTCTGTAACCTTTATAAGTAGGCATAACAGTTATAATCATAACATACTGT
TTTTTCTTACTCCACACAGGCATAGAGTGTCTGCTATTAATAACTATGCTCAAAAATTGTGTACCTTTAG
CTTTTTAATTTGTAAAGGGGTTAATAAGGAATATTTGATGTATAGTGCCTTGACTAGAGATCATAATCAG
CCATACCACATTTGTAGAGGTTTTACTTGCTTTAAAAAACCTCCCACACCTCCCCCTGAACCTGAAACAT
AAAATGAATGCAATTGTTGTTGTTAACTTGTTTATTGCAGCTTATAATGGTTACAAATAAAGCAATAGCA
TCACAAATTTCACAAATAAAGCATTTTTTTCACTGCATTCTAGTTGTGGTTTGTCCAAACTCATCAATGT
ATCTTATCATGTCTGGATCAACTGGATAACTCAAGCTAACCAAAATCATCCCAAACTTCCCACCCCATAC
CCTATTACCACTGCCAATTACCTGTGGTTTCATTTACTCTAAACCTGTGATTCCTCTGAATTATTTTCAT
TTTAAAGAAATTGTATTTGTTAAATATGTACTACAAACTTAGTAGTTGGAAGGGCTAATTCACTCCCAAA
GAAGACAAGATATCCTTGATCTGTGGATCTACCACACACAAGGCTACTTCCCTGATTAGCAGAACTACAC
ACCAGGGCCAGGGGTCAGATATCCACTGACCTTTGGATGGTGCTACAAGCTAGTACCAGTTGAGCCAGAT
AAGGTAGAAGAGGCCAATAAAGGAGAGAACACCAGCTTGTTACACCCTGTGAGCCTGCATGGGATGGATG
ACCCGGAGAGAGAAGTGTTAGAGTGGAGGTTTGACAGCCGCCTAGCATTTCATCACGTGGCCCGAGAGCT
GCATCCGGAGTACTTCAAGAACTGCTGATATCGAGCTTGCTACAAGGGACTTTCCGCTGGGGACTTTCCA
GGGAGGCGTGGCCTGGGCGGGACTGGGGAGTGGCGAGCCCTCAGATCCTGCATATAAGCAGCTGCTTTTT
GCCTGTACTGGGTCTCTCTGGTTAGACCAGATCTGAGCCTGGGAGCTCTCTGGCTAACTAGGGAACCCAC
TGCTTAAGCCTCAATAAAGCTTGCCTTGAGTGCTTCAAGTAGTGTGTGCCCGTCTGTTGTGTGACTCTGG
TAACTAGAGATCCCTCAGACCCTTTTAGTCAGTGTGGAAAATCTCTAGCAGTGGCGCCCGAACAGGGACT
TGAAAGCGAAAGGGAAACCAGAGGAGCTCTCTCGACGCAGGACTCGGCTTGCTGAAGCGCGCACGGCAAG
AGGCGAGGGGCGGCGACTGGTGAGTACGCCAAAAATTTTGACTAGCGGAGGCTAGAAGGAGAGAGATGGG
TGCGAGAGCGTCAGTATTAAGCGGGGGAGAATTAGATCGCGATGGGAAAAAATTCGGTTAAGGCCAGGGG
GAAAGAAAAAATATAAATTAAAACATATAGTATGGGCAAGCAGGGAGCTAGAACGATTCGCAGTTAATCC
TGGCCTGTTAGAAACATCAGAAGGCTGTAGACAAATACTGGGACAGCTACAACCATCCCTTCAGACAGGA
TCAGAAGAACTTAGATCATTATATAATACAGTAGCAACCCTCTATTGTGTGCATCAAAGGATAGAGATAA
AAGACACCAAGGAAGCTTTAGACAAGATAGAGGAAGAGCAAAACAAAAGTAAGACCACCGCACAGCAAGC
GGCCGGCCGCTGATCTTCAGACCTGGAGGAGGAGATATGAGGGACAATTGGAGAAGTGAATTATATAAAT
ATAAAGTAGTAAAAATTGAACCATTAGGAGTAGCACCCACCAAGGCAAAGAGAAGAGTGGTGCAGAGAGA
AAAAAGAGCAGTGGGAATAGGAGCTTTGTTCCTTGGGTTCTTGGGAGCAGCAGGAAGCACTATGGGCGCA
GCGTCAATGACGCTGACGGTACAGGCCAGACAATTATTGTCTGGTATAGTGCAGCAGCAGAACAATTTGC
TGAGGGCTATTGAGGCGCAACAGCATCTGTTGCAACTCACAGTCTGGGGCATCAAGCAGCTCCAGGCAAG
AATCCTGGCTGTGGAAAGATACCTAAAGGATCAACAGCTCCTGGGGATTTGGGGTTGCTCTGGAAAACTC
ATTTGCACCACTGCTGTGCCTTGGAATGCTAGTTGGAGTAATAAATCTCTGGAACAGATTTGGAATCACA
CGACCTGGATGGAGTGGGACAGAGAAATTAACAATTACACAAGCTTAATACACTCCTTAATTGAAGAATC
GCAAAACCAGCAAGAAAAGAATGAACAAGAATTATTGGAATTAGATAAATGGGCAAGTTTGTGGAATTGG
TTTAACATAACAAATTGGCTGTGGTATATAAAATTATTCATAATGATAGTAGGAGGCTTGGTAGGTTTAA
GAATAGTTTTTGCTGTACTTTCTATAGTGAATAGAGTTAGGCAGGGATATTCACCATTATCGTTTCAGAC
CCACCTCCCAACCCCGAGGGGACCCGACAGGCCCGAAGGAATAGAAGAAGAAGGTGGAGAGAGAGACAGA
GACAGATCCATTCGATTAGTGAACGGATCTCGACGGTATCGGTTAACTTTTAAAAGAAAAGGGGGGATTG
GGGGGTACAGTGCAGGGGAAAGAATAGTAGACATAATAGCAACAGACATACAAACTAAAGAATTACAAAA
ACAAATTACAAAAATTCAAAATTTTATCGATCACGAGACTAGCCTCGACAAGCTTGATCGATGGCTCCGG
TGCCCGTCAGTGGGCAGAGCGCACATCGCCCACAGTCCCCGAGAAGTTGGGGGGAGGGGTCGGCAATTGA
ACCGGTGCCTAGAGAAGGTGGCGCGGGGTAAACTGGGAAAGTGATGTCGTGTACTGGCTCCGCCTTTTTC
CCGAGGGTGGGGGAGAACCGTATATAAGTGCAGTAGTCGCCGTGAACGTTCTTTTTCGCAACGGGTTTGC
CGCCAGAACACAGGTGTCGTGACGCGCATCCAGGC
